Addgene plasmid #209382: pGW-GFP-GOI-TurboID
Purpose: (Empty Backbone) Gateway compatible plasmid for TurboID-based proximity labelling experiment in planta
Depositing lab: Rosa Lozano-Durán. Depositing organization: Center for Plant Molecular Biology (ZMBP). Publication: The Ti-TAN plasmid toolbox for TurboID-based proximity labeling assays in Nicotiana benthamiana. Tan H, Zhou Y, Dinius E, Lozano-Duran R. J Integr Plant Biol. 2024 Jan 31. doi: 10.1111/jipb.13610. PubMed 38294100.
Backbone
  Vector backbone: pGWB506
  Backbone manufacturer: http://shimane-u.org/nakagawa/gbv.htm
  Vector type: Plant Expression
  Selectable markers: Hygromycin
Growth in bacteria
  Bacterial resistance: Chloramphenicol and Spectinomycin, 25 & 50 μg/mL
  Growth temperature: 37°C
  Growth strain: ccdB Survival
  Copy number: High Copy
Gene/Insert
  Gene/Insert name: None
  Mutation: TurboID gene sequence C249A
Terms and licenses: Academic/Nonprofit Terms; Industry Terms: Not Available to Industry
Depositor comments: 3XHA-TurboID sequence was amplified from 3xHA-TurboID-NLS_pCDNA3 (Addgene#107171). The 249th nucleotide cytosine (C) of TurboID was changed to adenine (A) without affecting the TurboID protein sequence.
How to cite: pGW-GFP-GOI-TurboID was a gift from Rosa Lozano-Durán (Addgene plasmid # 209382 ; http://n2t.net/addgene:209382 ; RRID:Addgene_209382)
