[The description below was written by a language model from this plasmid's Addgene catalogue record and pLannotate feature annotations shown in this document.]
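Description:
pGW-GFP-GOI-TurboID is an empty Gateway destination vector built on the pGWB506 binary backbone for plant expression, designed for TurboID-based proximity labelling in planta; the associated toolbox was described for Nicotiana benthamiana. As a T-DNA binary plasmid it carries a ColE1/pBR322-type origin with a bom site for replication in E. coli, plus the pVS1 oriV, RepA and StaA functions that typically support maintenance in Agrobacterium. Bacterial selection uses spectinomycin (aadA on the backbone) together with chloramphenicol, the latter encoded inside the Gateway cassette. Because that cassette also contains the ccdB toxin gene, the unrecombined vector has to be propagated in a ccdB-tolerant strain.

Between the nopaline-type right and left T-DNA borders, a CaMV 35S promoter drives an EGFP coding sequence followed by the attR1–CmR–ccdB–attR2 cassette, then TurboID and a NOS terminator. An LR reaction with an entry clone replaces the CmR/ccdB cassette with a gene of interest (GOI), giving a protein flanked by N-terminal GFP and C-terminal TurboID. The fusion can thus be visualised by fluorescence while the engineered biotin ligase biotinylates nearby proteins for later capture and identification. The depositor states that a 3xHA-TurboID fragment was amplified from a mammalian expression plasmid; the HA tag is not separately annotated in the feature table, although there is unannotated space between attR2 and TurboID. TurboID carries a silent C249A nucleotide change that leaves the protein sequence unaltered. The T-DNA also holds a NOS promoter–HygR–NOS terminator unit for hygromycin selection of transformed plant cells. The remaining annotations (lacZα, lac promoter, tnpA and GmR fragments) appear to be backbone remnants.
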