Features (pLannotate 1.2.2; 32 found; start..end, strand, type, name):
     54..78      -  misc_feature   RB T-DNA repeat: right border repeat from nopaline C58 T-DNA
    144..298     -  CDS            lacZα (fragment): LacZα fragment of β-galactosidase; lacZ fragment
    301..321     -  misc_feature   MCS (fragment): pUC18/19 multiple cloning site
    812..1153    +  promoter       CaMV 35S promoter: strong constitutive promoter from cauliflower mosaic virus
   1178..1892    +  CDS            EGFP (fragment): the original enhanced GFP (Yang et al., 1996) mammalian codon-optimized
   1895..2019    +  protein_bind   attR1: mutant version of attR; recombination site for the Gateway® LR reaction LR Clonase™
   2056..2086    +  promoter       lac UV5 promoter: E. coli lac promoter with an "up" mutation
   2110..2139    +  promoter       cat promoter (fragment): promoter of the E. coli cat gene encoding chloramphenicol acetyltransferase
   2140..2799    +  CDS            CmR: chloramphenicol acetyltransferase; cat; confers resistance to chloramphenicol
   2978..3136    +  CDS            ccdA (fragment): CCDA_ECO57 - Also known as H, letA. Experimental evidence at protein level: Swiss-Prot protein existence level 1. Antitoxin component of a type II toxin-antitoxin (TA) system which inhibits the post-segregational killing (PSK) of plasmid-free cells, also referred to as a plasmid addiction system. Binds to and blocks the activity of CcdB; will also remove bound CcdB protein from the CcdB-GyrA complex by forming a CcdA-CcdB complex, a process termed rejuvenation. Functions as a transcriptional corepressor for the ccdAB operon, repression also requires CcdB (By similarity). From Escherichia coli
   3141..3443    +  CDS            ccdB: CCDB_ECOLI - Also known as G, letB, letD. Experimental evidence at protein level: Swiss-Prot protein existence level 1. Toxic component of a type II toxin-antitoxin (TA) system, functioning in plasmid maintainence. Responsible for the post- segregational killing (PSK) of plasmid-free cells, also referred to as a plasmid addiction system. Half-life of over 2 hours. Cell killing by CcdB is accompanied by filamentation, defects in chromosome and plasmid segregation, defects in cell division, formation of anucleate cells, decreased DNA synthesis and plasmid loss. Interferes with the activity of DN
   3487..3611    -  protein_bind   attR2: mutant version of attR; recombination site for the Gateway® LR reaction LR Clonase™
   3724..4680    +  CDS            TurboID: mutant of the E. coli biotin ligase BioID engineered for improved catalytic efficiency (Branon et al., 2018)
   4708..4960    +  terminator     NOS terminator: nopaline synthase terminator and poly(A) signal
   5015..5037    -  protein_bind   lac operator (fragment): The lac repressor binds to the lac operator to inhibit transcription in E. coli. This inhibition can be relieved by adding lactose or isopropyl-β-D-thiogalactopyranoside (IPTG). lac repressor encoded by lacI
   5041..5071    -  promoter       lac promoter: promoter for the E. coli lac operon
   5086..5107    -  protein_bind   CAP binding site: CAP binding activates transcription in the presence of cAMP. E. coli catabolite activator protein
   5143..5395    -  terminator     NOS terminator: nopaline synthase terminator and poly(A) signal
   5546..6571    -  CDS            HygR: aminoglycoside phosphotransferase from E. coli; aph(4)-Ia; confers resistance to hygromycin
   6623..6802    -  promoter       NOS promoter: nopaline synthase promoter
   6882..7211    -  CDS            tnpA (fragment): TN5P_ECOLX - Also known as tnp. Experimental evidence at protein level: Swiss-Prot protein existence level 1. Mediates transposition of transposon Tn5 by a 'cut and paste' mechanism. First, the monomeric transposase binds the 19 bp inverted DNA repeats flanking the transposon. Then, dimerization of the DNA- bound transposase creates a synaptic DNA complex. After nicking of the first DNA strand, excision of the transposon proceeds through a series of intermediates. The transposase then mediates the insertion of the transposon at a new site by strand transfer. The activity of the wild- type tran
   7308..7332    -  misc_feature   LB T-DNA repeat: left border repeat from nopaline C58 T-DNA
   7591..7614    +  promoter       Pc promoter (fragment): intI1 (promoter lies within the coding sequence); class 1 integron promoter
   7790..7846    +  CDS            GmR (fragment): gentamycin acetyltransferase; aacC1; confers resistance to gentamycin
   7857..8644    +  CDS            SmR (fragment): aminoglycoside adenylyltransferase (Murphy, 1985); aadA; confers resistance to spectinomycin and streptomycin
   8890..9478    +  rep_origin     ori: high-copy-number ColE1/pMB1/pBR322/pUC origin of replication
   9664..9804    -  misc_feature   bom: basis of mobility region from pBR322
   9906..9945    -  CDS            rop (fragment): Rop protein, which maintains plasmids at low copy number; rop
  10148..10342   -  rep_origin     pVS1 oriV: origin of replication for the Pseudomonas plasmid pVS1 (Heeb et al., 2000)
  10408..11481   -  CDS            pVS1 RepA: replication protein from the Pseudomonas plasmid pVS1 (Heeb et al., 2000)
  11910..12539   -  CDS            pVS1 StaA: stability protein from the Pseudomonas plasmid pVS1 (Heeb et al., 2000)
  13099..13500   -  CDS            Y4CG_SINFN (fragment): Protein inferred from homology: Swiss-Prot protein existence level 3. From Sinorhizobium fredii (strain NBRC 101917 / NGR234).
>Addgene plasmid #209382 | pGW-GFP-GOI-TurboID | addgene full sequence | sequence record 416189 | Addgene NGS Result
TTTCACGCCCTTTTAAATATCCGATTATTCTAATAAACGCTCTTTTCTCTTAGGTTTACCCGCCAATATA
TCCTGTCAAACACTGATAGTTTAAACTGAAGGCGGGAAACGACAATCTGATCCAAGCTCAAGCTGCTCTA
GCATTCGCCATTCAGGCTGCGCAACTGTTGGGAAGGGCGATCGGTGCGGGCCTCTTCGCTATTACGCCAG
CTGGCGAAAGGGGGATGTGCTGCAAGGCGATTAAGTTGGGTAACGCCAGGGTTTTCCCAGTCACGACGTT
GTAAAACGACGGCCAGTGCCAAGCTTGCATGCCTGCAGGTCCCCAGATTAGCCTTTTCAATTTCAGAAAG
AATGCTAACCCACAGATGGTTAGAGAGGCTTACGCAGCAGGTCTCATCAAGACGATCTACCCGAGCAATA
ATCTCCAGGAAATCAAATACCTTCCCAAGAAGGTTAAAGATGCAGTCAAAAGATTCAGGACTAACTGCAT
CAAGAACACAGAGAAAGATATATTTCTCAAGATCAGAAGTACTATTCCAGTATGGACGATTCAAGGCTTG
CTTCACAAACCAAGGCAAGTAATAGAGATTGGAGTCTCTAAAAAGGTAGTTCCCACTGAATCAAAGGCCA
TGGAGTCAAAGATTCAAATAGAGGACCTAACAGAACTCGCCGTAAAGACTGGCGAACAGTTCATACAGAG
TCTCTTACGACTCAATGACAAGAAGAAAATCTTCGTCAACATGGTGGAGCACGACACACTTGTCTACTCC
AAAAATATCAAAGATACAGTCTCAGAAGACCAAAGGGCAATTGAGACTTTTCAACAAAGGGTAATATCCG
GAAACCTCCTCGGATTCCATTGCCCAGCTATCTGTCACTTTATTGTGAAGATAGTGGAAAAGGAAGGTGG
CTCCTACAAATGCCATCATTGCGATAAAGGAAAGGCCATCGTTGAAGATGCCTCTGCCGACAGTGGTCCC
AAAGATGGACCCCCACCCACGAGGAGCATCGTGGAAAAAGAAGACGTTCCAACCACGTCTTCAAAGCAAG
TGGATTGATGTGATATCTCCACTGACGTAAGGGATGACGCACAATCCCACTATCCTTCGCAAGACCCTTC
CTCTATATAAGGAAGTTCATTTCATTTGGAGAGAACACGGGGGACTCTAGAGGATCCATGGTGAGCAAGG
GCGAGGAGCTGTTCACCGGGGTGGTGCCCATCCTGGTCGAGCTGGACGGCGACGTAAACGGCCACAAGTT
CAGCGTGTCCGGCGAGGGCGAGGGCGATGCCACCTACGGCAAGCTGACCCTGAAGTTCATCTGCACCACC
GGCAAGCTGCCCGTGCCCTGGCCCACCCTCGTGACCACCTTCACCTACGGCGTGCAGTGCTTCAGCCGCT
ACCCCGACCACATGAAGCAGCACGACTTCTTCAAGTCCGCCATGCCCGAAGGCTACGTCCAGGAGCGCAC
CATCTTCTTCAAGGACGACGGCAACTACAAGACCCGCGCCGAGGTGAAGTTCGAGGGCGACACCCTGGTG
AACCGCATCGAGCTGAAGGGCATCGACTTCAAGGAGGACGGCAACATCCTGGGGCACAAGCTGGAGTACA
ACTACAACAGCCACAACGTCTATATCATGGCCGACAAGCAGAAGAACGGCATCAAGGTGAACTTCAAGAT
CCGCCACAACATCGAGGACGGCAGCGTGCAGCTCGCCGACCACTACCAGCAGAACACCCCCATCGGCGAC
GGCCCCGTGCTGCTGCCCGACAACCACTACCTGAGCACCCAGTCCGCCCTGAGCAAAGACCCCAACGAGA
AGCGCGATCACATGGTCCTGCTGGAGTTCGTGACCGCCGCCGGGATCACTCACGGCATGGACGAGCTGTA
CATCACAAGTTTGTACAAAAAAGCTGAACGAGAAACGTAAAATGATATAAATATCAATATATTAAATTAG
ATTTTGCATAAAAAACAGACTACATAATACTGTAAAACACAACATATCCAGTCACTATGGCGGCCCCTCG
AGGGGCCGCATTAGGCACCCCAGGCTTTACACTTTATGCTTCCGGCTCGTATAATGTGTGGATTTTGAGT
TAGGATCCGTCGAGATTTTCAGGAGCTAAGGAAGCTAAAATGGAGAAAAAAATCACTGGATATACCACCG
TTGATATATCCCAATGGCATCGTAAAGAACATTTTGAGGCATTTCAGTCAGTTGCTCAATGTACCTATAA
CCAGACCGTTCAGCTGGATATTACGGCCTTTTTAAAGACCGTAAAGAAAAATAAGCACAAGTTTTATCCG
GCCTTTATTCACATTCTTGCCCGCCTGATGAATGCTCATCCGGAATTCCGTATGGCAATGAAAGACGGTG
AGCTGGTGATATGGGATAGTGTTCACCCTTGTTACACCGTTTTCCATGAGCAAACTGAAACGTTTTCATC
GCTCTGGAGTGAATACCACGACGATTTCCGGCAGTTTCTACACATATATTCGCAAGATGTGGCGTGTTAC
GGTGAAAACCTGGCCTATTTCCCTAAAGGGTTTATTGAGAATATGTTTTTCGTCTCAGCCAATCCCTGGG
TGAGTTTCACCAGTTTTGATTTAAACGTGGCCAATATGGACAACTTCTTCGCCCCCGTTTTCACCATGGG
CAAATATTATACGCAAGGCGACAAGGTGCTGATGCCGCTGGCGATTCAGGTTCATCATGCCGTTTGTGAT
GGCTTCCATGTCGGCAGAATGCTTAATGAATTACAACAGTACTGCGATGAGTGGCAGGGCGGGGCGTAAA
CGCGTGGATCCGGCTTACTAAAAGCCAGATAACAGTATGCGTATTTGCGCGCTGATTTTTGCGGTATAAG
AATATATACTGATATGTATACCCGAAGTATGTCAAAAAGAGGTATGCTATGAAGCAGCGTATTACAGTGA
CAGTTGACAGCGACAGCTATCAGTTGCTCAAGGCATATATGATGTCAATATCTCCGGTCTGGTAAGCACA
ACCATGCAGAATGAAGCCCGTCGTCTGCGTGCCGAACGCTGGAAAGCGGAAAATCAGGAAGGGATGGCTG
AGGTCGCCCGGTTTATTGAAATGAACGGCTCTTTTGCTGACGAGAACAGGGGCTGGTGAAATGCAGTTTA
AGGTTTACACCTATAAAAGAGAGAGCCGTTATCGTCTGTTTGTGGATGTACAGAGTGATATTATTGACAC
GCCCGGGCGACGGATGGTGATCCCCCTGGCCAGTGCACGTCTGCTGTCAGATAAAGTCTCCCGTGAACTT
TACCCGGTGGTGCATATCGGGGATGAAAGCTGGCGCATGATGACCACCGATATGGCCAGTGTGCCGGTCT
CCGTTATCGGGGAAGAAGTGGCTGATCTCAGCCACCGCGAAAATGACATCAAAAACGCCATTAACCTGAT
GTTCTGGGGAATATAAATGTCAGGCTCCCTTATACACAGCCAGTCTGCAGGTCGACCATAGTGACTGGAT
ATGTTGTGTTTTACAGTATTATGTAGTCTGTTTTTTATGCAAAATCTAATTTAATATATTGATATTTATA
TCATTTTACGTTTCTCGTTCAGCTTTCTTGTACAAAGTGGTTCGATCTAGAGGATCCATGTACCCGTATG
ATGTTCCGGATTACGCTGGCTATCCCTACGACGTGCCCGACTATGCCGGGTACCCCTATGACGTCCCAGA
CTACGCAGCTAGCAAAGACAATACTGTGCCTCTGAAGCTGATCGCTCTCCTGGCTAATGGCGAGTTCCAT
AGTGGCGAACAGCTGGGAGAAACCCTGGGCATGTCCAGGGCCGCTATCAACAAGCACATTCAGACTCTGC
GCGACTGGGGCGTGGACGTGTTCACCGTGCCCGGAAAGGGCTACTCTCTGCCCGAGCCTATCCCGCTGCT
GAACGCTAAACAGATTCTGGGACAGCTGGACGGCGGGAGCGTGGCAGTCCTGCCTGTGGTAGACTCCACC
AATCAGTACCTGCTGGATCGAATCGGCGAGCTGAAGAGTGGGGATGCTTGCATTGCAGAATATCAGCAGG
CAGGGAGAGGAAGCAGAGGGAGGAAATGGTTCTCTCCTTTTGGAGCTAACCTGTACCTGAGTATGTTTTG
GCGCCTGAAGCGGGGACCAGCAGCAATCGGCCTGGGCCCGGTCATCGGAATTGTCATGGCAGAAGCGCTG
CGAAAGCTGGGAGCAGACAAGGTGCGAGTCAAATGGCCCAATGACCTGTATCTGCAGGATAGAAAGCTGG
CAGGCATCCTGGTGGAGCTGGCCGGAATAACAGGCGATGCTGCACAGATCGTCATTGGCGCCGGGATTAA
CGTGGCTATGAGGCGCGTGGAGGAAAGCGTGGTCAATCAGGGCTGGATCACACTGCAGGAAGCAGGGATT
AACCTGGACAGGAATACTCTGGCCGCTACGCTGATCCGAGAGCTGCGGGCAGCCCTGGAACTGTTCGAGC
AGGAAGGCCTGGCTCCATATCTGCCACGGTGGGAGAAGCTGGATAACTTCATCAATAGACCCGTGAAGCT
GATCATTGGGGACAAAGAGATTTTCGGGATTAGCCGGGGGATTGATAAACAGGGAGCCCTGCTGCTGGAA
CAGGACGGAGTTATCAAACCCTGGATGGGCGGAGAAATCAGTCTGCGGTCTGCCGAAAAGTAGAGCGGCC
CGAGCTCGAATTTCCCCGATCGTTCAAACATTTGGCAATAAAGTTTCTTAAGATTGAATCCTGTTGCCGG
TCTTGCGATGATTATCATATAATTTCTGTTGAATTACGTTAAGCATGTAATAATTAACATGTAATGCATG
ACGTTATTTATGAGATGGGTTTTTATGATTAGAGTCCCGCAATTATACATTTAATACGCGATAGAAAACA
AAATATAGCGCGCAAACTAGGATAAATTATCGCGCGCGGTGTCATCTATGTTACTAGATCGGGAATTGGT
TCCGGAACCAATTCGTAATCATGTCATAGCTGTTTCCTGTGTGAAATTGTTATCCGCTCACAATTCCACA
CAACATACGAGCCGGAAGCATAAAGTGTAAAGCCTGGGGTGCCTAATGAGTGAGCTAACTCACATTAGGC
TGAATTAGGCGCGCCTATTTCTATTAATTCCCGATCTAGTAACATAGATGACACCGCGCGCGATAATTTA
TCCTAGTTTGCGCGCTATATTTTGTTTTCTATCGCGTATTAAATGTATAATTGCGGGACTCTAATCATAA
AAACCCATCTCATAAATAACGTCATGCATTACATGTTAATTATTACATGCTTAACGTAATTCAACAGAAA
TTATATGATAATCATCGCAAGACCGGCAACAGGATTCAATCTTAAGAAACTTTATTGCCAAATGTTTGAA
CGATCGGGGAAATTCGGGGGATCGATCCCGCGAACTGTGGACGAGAACTGTGCCACCAAGCGTAAGGCCG
TTCTCTCGCATTTGCCTTGCTAGGCTCGCGCGAGTTGCTGGCTGAGGCGTTCTCGAAATCAGCTCTTGTT
CGGTCGGCATCTACTCTATTCCTTTGCCCTCGGACGAGTGCTGGGGCGTCGGTTTCCACTATCGGCGAGT
ACTTCTACACAGCCATCGGTCCAGACGGCCGCGCTTCTGCGGGCGATTTGTGTACGCCCGACAGTCCCGG
CTCCGGATCGGACGATTGCGTCGCATCGACCCTGCGCCCAAGCTGCATCATCGAAATTGCCGTCAACCAA
GCTCTGATAGAGTTGGTCAAGACCAATGCGGAGCATATACGCCCGGAGCCGCGGCGATCCTGCAAGCTCC
GGATGCCTCCGCTCGAAGTAGCGCGTCTGCTGCTCCATACAAGCCAACCACGGCCTCCAGAAGAAGATGT
TGGCGACCTCGTATTGGGAATCCCCGAACATCGCCTCGCTCCAGTCAATGACCGCTGTTATGCGGCCATT
GTCCGTCAGGACATTGTTGGAGCCGAAATCCGCGTGCACGAGGTGCCGGACTTCGGGGCAGTCCTCGGCC
CAAAGCATCAGCTCATCGAGAGCCTGCGCGACGGACGCACTGACGGTGTCGTCCATCACAGTTTGCCAGT
GATACACATGGGGATCAGCAATCGCGCATATGAAATCACGCCATGTAGTGTATTGACCGATTCCTTGCGG
TCCGAATGGGCCGAACCCGCTCGTCTGGCTAAGATCGGCCGCAGCGATCGCATCCATGGCCTCCGCGACC
GGCTGCAGAACAGCGGGCAGTTCGGTTTCAGGCAGGTCTTGCAACGTGACACCCTGTGCACGGCGGGAGA
TGCAATAGGTCAGGCTCTCGCTGAATGCCCCAATGTCAAGCACTTCCGGAATCGGGAGCGCGGCCGATGC
AAAGTGCCGATAAACATAACGATCTTTGTAGAAACCATCGGCGCAGCTATTTACCCGCAGGACATATCCA
CGCCCTCCTACATCGAAGCTGAAAGCACGAGATTCTTCGCCCTCCGAGAGCTGCATCAGGTCGGAGACGC
TGTCGAACTTTTCGATCAGAAACTTCTCGACAGACGTCGCGGTGAGTTCAGGCTTTTTCATATCTTATTG
CCCCCCGGGATCAGATCTGGATTGAGAGTGAATATGAGACTCTAATTGGATACCGAGGGGAATTTATGGA
ACGTCAGTGGAGCATTTTTGACAAGAAATATTTGCTAGCTGATAGTGACCTTAGGCGACTTTTGAACGCG
CAATAATGGTTTCTGACGTATGTGCTTAGCTCATTAAACTCCAGAAACCCGCGGCTGAGTGGCTCCTTCA
ACGTTGCGGTTCTGTCAGTTCCAAACGTAAAACGGCTTGTCCCGCGTCATCGGCGGGGGTCATAACGTGA
CTCCCTTAATTCTCCGCTCATGATCTTGATCCCCTGCGCCATCAGATCCTTGGCGGCAAGAAAGCCATCC
AGTTTACTTTGCAGGGCTTCCCAACCTTACCAGAGGGCGCCCCAGCTGGCAATTCCGGTTCGCTTGCTGT
CCATAAAACCGCCCAGTCTAGCTATCGCCATGTAAGCCCACTGCAAGCTACCTGCTTTCTCTTTGCGCTT
GCGTTTTCCCTTGTCCAGATAGCCCAGTAGCTGACATTCATCCGGGGTCAGCACCGTTTCTGCGGACTGG
CTTTCTACGTGTTCCGCTTCCTTTAGCAGCCCTTGCGCCCTGAGTGCTTGCGGCAGCGTGAAGCTGATCC
GTCGAGATTAATAGAAATAAATTCAGCCTAATTCGGCGTTAATTCAGTACATTAAAAACGTCCGCAATGT
GTTATTAAGTTGTCTAAGCGTCAATTTGTTTACACCACAATATATCCTGCCACCAGCCAGCCAACAGCTC
CCCGACCGGCAGCTCGGCACAAAATCACCACTCGATACAGGCAGCCCATCAGTCCGGGACGGCGTCAGCG
GGAGAGCCGTTGTAAGGCGGCAGACTTTGCTCATGTTACCGATGCTATTCGGAAGAACGGCAACTAAGCT
GCCGGGTTTGAAACACGGATGATCTCGCGGAGGGTAGCATGTTGATTGTAACGATGACAGAGCGTTGCTG
CCTGTGATCAATTCGGGCACGAACCCAGTGGACATAAGCCTGTTCGGTTCGTAAGCTGTAATGCAAGTAG
CGTATGCGCTCACGCAACTGGTCCAGAACCTTGACCGAACGCAGCGGTGGTAACGGCGCAGTGGCGGTTT
TCATGGCTTGTTATGACTGTTTTTTTGGGGTACAGTCTATGCCTCGGGCATCCAAGCAGCAAGCGCGTTA
CGCCGTGGGTCGATGTTTGATGTTATGGAGCAGCAACGATGTTACGCAGCAGGGCAGTCGCCCTAAAACA
AAGTTAAACATCATGGGGGAAGCGGTGATCGCCGAAGTATCGACTCAACTATCAGAGGTAGTTGGCGTCA
TCGAGCGCCATCTCGAACCGACGTTGCTGGCCGTACATTTGTACGGCTCCGCAGTGGATGGCGGCCTGAA
GCCACACAGTGATATTGATTTGCTGGTTACGGTGACCGTAAGGCTTGATGAAACAACGCGGCGAGCTTTG
ATCAACGACCTTTTGGAAACTTCGGCTTCCCCTGGAGAGAGCGAGATTCTCCGCGCTGTAGAAGTCACCA
TTGTTGTGCACGACGACATCATTCCGTGGCGTTATCCAGCTAAGCGCGAACTGCAATTTGGAGAATGGCA
GCGCAATGACATTCTTGCAGGTATCTTCGAGCCAGCCACGATCGACATTGATCTGGCTATCTTGCTGACA
AAAGCAAGAGAACATAGCGTTGCCTTGGTAGGTCCAGCGGCGGAGGAACTCTTTGATCCGGTTCCTGAAC
AGGATCTATTTGAGGCGCTAAATGAAACCTTAACGCTATGGAACTCGCCGCCCGACTGGGCTGGCGATGA
GCGAAATGTAGTGCTTACGTTGTCCCGCATTTGGTACAGCGCAGTAACCGGCAAAATCGCGCCGAAGGAT
GTCGCTGCCGACTGGGCAATGGAGCGCCTGCCGGCCCAGTATCAGCCCGTCATACTTGAAGCTAGACAGG
CTTATCTTGGACAAGAAGAAGATCGCTTGGCCTCGCGCGCAGATCAGTTGGAAGAATTTGTCCACTACGT
GAAAGGCGAGATCACCAAGGTAGTCGGCAAATAATGTCTAGCTAGAAATTCGTTCAAGCCGACGCCGCTT
CGCGGCGCGGCTTAACTCAAGCGTTAGATGCACTAAGCACATAATTGCTCACAGCCAAACTATCAGGTCA
AGTCTGCTTTTATTATTTTTAAGCGTGCATAATAAGCCCTACACAAATTGGGAGATATATCATGCATGAC
CAAAATCCCTTAACGTGAGTTTTCGTTCCACTGAGCGTCAGACCCCGTAGAAAAGATCAAAGGATCTTCT
TGAGATCCTTTTTTTCTGCGCGTAATCTGCTGCTTGCAAACAAAAAAACCACCGCTACCAGCGGTGGTTT
GTTTGCCGGATCAAGAGCTACCAACTCTTTTTCCGAAGGTAACTGGCTTCAGCAGAGCGCAGATACCAAA
TACTGTCCTTCTAGTGTAGCCGTAGTTAGGCCACCACTTCAAGAACTCTGTAGCACCGCCTACATACCTC
GCTCTGCTAATCCTGTTACCAGTGGCTGCTGCCAGTGGCGATAAGTCGTGTCTTACCGGGTTGGACTCAA
GACGATAGTTACCGGATAAGGCGCAGCGGTCGGGCTGAACGGGGGGTTCGTGCACACAGCCCAGCTTGGA
GCGAACGACCTACACCGAACTGAGATACCTACAGCGTGAGCTATGAGAAAGCGCCACGCTTCCCGAAGGG
AGAAAGGCGGACAGGTATCCGGTAAGCGGCAGGGTCGGAACAGGAGAGCGCACGAGGGAGCTTCCAGGGG
GAAACGCCTGGTATCTTTATAGTCCTGTCGGGTTTCGCCACCTCTGACTTGAGCGTCGATTTTTGTGATG
CTCGTCAGGGGGGCGGAGCCTATGGAAAAACGCCAGCAACGCGGCCTTTTTACGGTTCCTGGCCTTTTGC
TGGCCTTTTGCTCACATGTTCTTTCCTGCGTTATCCCCTGATTCTGTGGATAACCGTATTACCGCCTTTG
AGTGAGCTGATACCGCTCGCCGCAGCCGAACGACCGAGCGCAGCGAGTCAGTGAGCGAGGAAGCGGAAGA
GCGCCTGATGCGGTATTTTCTCCTTACGCATCTGTGCGGTATTTCACACCGCATATGGTGCACTCTCAGT
ACAATCTGCTCTGATGCCGCATAGTTAAGCCAGTATACACTCCGCTATCGCTACGTGACTGGGTCATGGC
TGCGCCCCGACACCCGCCAACACCCGCTGACGCGCCCTGACGGGCTTGTCTGCTCCCGGCATCCGCTTAC
AGACAAGCTGTGACCGTCTCCGGGAGCTGCATGTGTCAGAGGTTTTCACCGTCATCACCGAAACGCGCGA
GGCAGGGTGCCTTGATGTGGGCGCCGGCGGTCGAGTGGCGACGGCGCGGCTTGTCCGCGCCCTGGTAGAT
TGCCTGGCCGTAGGCCAGCCATTTTTGAGCGGCCAGCGGCCGCGATAGGCCGACGCGAAGCGGCGGGGCG
TAGGGAGCGCAGCGACCGAAGGGTAGGCGCTTTTTGCAGCTCTTCGGCTGTGCGCTGGCCAGACAGTTAT
GCACAGGCCAGGCGGGTTTTAAGAGTTTTAATAAGTTTTAAAGAGTTTTAGGCGGAAAAATCGCCTTTTT
TCTCTTTTATATCAGTCACTTACATGTGTGACCGGTTCCCAATGTACGGCTTTGGGTTCCCAATGTACGG
GTTCCGGTTCCCAATGTACGGCTTTGGGTTCCCAATGTACGTGCTATCCACAGGAAAGAGACCTTTTCGA
CCTTTTTCCCCTGCTAGGGCAATTTGCCCTAGCATCTGCTCCGTACATTAGGAACCGGCGGATGCTTCGC
CCTCGATCAGGTTGCGGTAGCGCATGACTAGGATCGGGCCAGCCTGCCCCGCCTCCTCCTTCAAATCGTA
CTCCGGCAGGTCATTTGACCCGATCAGCTTGCGCACGGTGAAACAGAACTTCTTGAACTCTCCGGCGCTG
CCACTGCGTTCGTAGATCGTCTTGAACAACCATCTGGCTTCTGCCTTGCCTGCGGCGCGGCGTGCCAGGC
GGTAGAGAAAACGGCCGATGCCGGGATCGATCAAAAAGTAATCGGGGTGAACCGTCAGCACGTCCGGGTT
CTTGCCTTCTGTGATCTCGCGGTACATCCAATCAGCTAGCTCGATCTCGATGTACTCCGGCCGCCCGGTT
TCGCTCTTTACGATCTTGTAGCGGCTAATCAAGGCTTCACCCTCGGATACCGTCACCAGGCGGCCGTTCT
TGGCCTTCTTCGTACGCTGCATGGCAACGTGCGTGGTGTTTAACCGAATGCAGGTTTCTACCAGGTCGTC
TTTCTGCTTTCCGCCATCGGCTCGCCGGCAGAACTTGAGTACGTCCGCAACGTGTGGACGGAACACGCGG
CCGGGCTTGTCTCCCTTCCCTTCCCGGTATCGGTTCATGGATTCGGTTAGATGGGAAACCGCCATCAGTA
CCAGGTCGTAATCCCACACACTGGCCATGCCGGCCGGCCCTGCGGAAACCTCTACGTGCCCGTCTGGAAG
CTCGTAGCGGATCACCTCGCCAGCTCGTCGGTCACGCTTCGACAGACGGAAAACGGCCACGTCCATGATG
CTGCGACTATCGCGGGTGCCCACGTCATAGAGCATCGGAACGAAAAAATCTGGTTGCTCGTCGCCCTTGG
GCGGCTTCCTAATCGACGGCGCACCGGCTGCCGGCGGTTGCCGGGATTCTTTGCGGATTCGATCAGCGGC
CGCTTGCCACGATTCACCGGGGCGTGCTTCTGCCTCGATGCGTTGCCGCTGGGCGGCCTGCGCGGCCTTC
AACTTCTCCACCAGGTCATCACCCAGCGCCGCGCCGATTTGTACCGGGCCGGATGGTTTGCGACCGCTCA
CGCCGATTCCTCGGGCTTGGGGGTTCCAGTGCCATTGCAGGGCCGGCAGACAACCCAGCCGCTTACGCCT
GGCCAACCGCCCGTTCCTCCACACATGGGGCATTCCACGGCGTCGGTGCCTGGTTGTTCTTGATTTTCCA
TGCCGCCTCCTTTAGCCGCTAAAATTCATCTACTCATTTATTCATTTGCTCATTTACTCTGGTAGCTGCG
CGATGTATTCAGATAGCAGCTCGGTAATGGTCTTGCCTTGGCGTACCGCGTACATCTTCAGCTTGGTGTG
ATCCTCCGCCGGCAACTGAAAGTTGACCCGCTTCATGGCTGGCGTGTCTGCCAGGCTGGCCAACGTTGCA
GCCTTGCTGCTGCGTGCGCTCGGACGGCCGGCACTTAGCGTGTTTGTGCTTTTGCTCATTTTCTCTTTAC
CTCATTAACTCAAATGAGTTTTGATTTAATTTCAGCGGCCAGCGCCTGGACCTCGCGGGCAGCGTCGCCC
TCGGGTTCTGATTCAAGAACGGTTGTGCCGGCGGCGGCAGTGCCTGGGTAGCTCACGCGCTGCGTGATAC
GGGACTCAAGAATGGGCAGCTCGTACCCGGCCAGCGCCTCGGCAACCTCACCGCCGATGCGCGTGCCTTT
GATCGCCCGCGACACGACAAAGGCCGCTTGTAGCCTTCCATCCGTGACCTCAATGCGCTGCTTAACCAGC
TCCACCAGGTCGGCGGTGGCCCATATGTCGTAAGGGCTTGGCTGCACCGGAATCAGCACGAAGTCGGCTG
CCTTGATCGCGGACACAGCCAAGTCCGCCGCCTGGGGCGCTCCGTCGATCACTACGAAGTCGCGCCGGCC
GATGGCCTTCACGTCGCGGTCAATCGTCGGGCGGTCGATGCCGACAACGGTTAGCGGTTGATCTTCCCGC
ACGGCCGCCCAATCGCGGGCACTGCCCTGGGGATCGGAATCGACTAACAGAACATCGGCCCCGGCGAGTT
GCAGGGCGCGGGCTAGATGGGTTGCGATGGTCGTCTTGCCTGACCCGCCTTTCTGGTTAAGTACAGCGAT
AACCTTCATGCGTTCCCCTTGCGTATTTGTTTATTTACTCATCGCATCATATACGCAGCGACCGCATGAC
GCAAGCTGTTTTACTCAAATACACATCACCTTTTTAGACGGCGGCGCTCGGTTTCTTCAGCGGCCAAGCT
GGCCGGCCAGGCCGCCAGCTTGGCATCAGACAAACCGGCCAGGATTTCATGCAGCCGCACGGTTGAGACG
TGCGCGGGCGGCTCGAACACGTACCCGGCCGCGATCATCTCCGCCTCGATCTCTTCGGTAATGAAAAACG
GTTCGTCCTGGCCGTCCTGGTGCGGTTTCATGCTTGTTCCTCTTGGCGTTCATTCTCGGCGGCCGCCAGG
GCGTCGGCCTCGGTCAATGCGTCCTCACGGAAGGCACCGCGCCGCCTGGCCTCGGTGGGCGTCACTTCCT
CGCTGCGCTCAAGTGCGCGGTACAGGGTCGAGCGATGCACGCCAAGCAGTGCAGCCGCCTCTTTCACGGT
GCGGCCTTCCTGGTCGATCAGCTCGCGGGCGTGCGCGATCTGTGCCGGGGTGAGGGTAGGGCGGGGGCCA
AACTTCACGCCTCGGGCCTTGGCGGCCTCGCGCCCGCTCCGGGTGCGGTCGATGATTAGGGAACGCTCGA
ACTCGGCAATGCCGGCGAACACGGTCAACACCATGCGGCCGGCCGGCGTGGTGGTGTCGGCCCACGGCTC
TGCCAGGCTACGCAGGCCCGCGCCGGCCTCCTGGATGCGCTCGGCAATGTCCAGTAGGTCGCGGGTGCTG
CGGGCCAGGCGGTCTAGCCTGGTCACTGTCACAACGTCGCCAGGGCGTAGGTGGTCAAGCATCCTGGCCA
GCTCCGGGCGGTCGCGCCTGGTGCCGGTGATCTTCTCGGAAAACAGCTTGGTGCAGCCGGCCGCGTGCAG
TTCGGCCCGTTGGTTGGTCAAGTCCTGGTCGTCGGTGCTGACGCGGGCATAGCCCAGCAGGCCAGCGGCG
GCGCTCTTGTTCATGGCGTAATGTCTCCGGTTCTAGTCGCAAGTATTCTACTTTATGCGACTAAAACACG
CGACAAGAAAACGCCAGGAAAAGGGCAGGGCGGCAGCCTGTCGCGTAACTTAGGACTTGTGCGACATGTC
GTTTTCAGAAGACGGCTGCACTGAACGTCAGAAGCCGACTGCACTATAGCAGCGGAGGGGTTGGATCAAA
GTACTTTGATCCCGAGGGGAACCCTGTGGTTGGCATGCACATACAAATGGACGAACGGATAAACCT
